Addgene plasmid #30744: pBS-F3-GTA
Depositing lab: Nathan Lawson & Scot Wolfe. Depositing organization: University of Massachusetts, Worcester. Publication: Evaluation and application of modularly assembled zinc-finger nucleases in zebrafish. Zhu C, Smith T, McNulty J, Rayla AL, Lakshmanan A, Siekmann AF, Buffardi M, Meng X, Shin J, Padmanabhan A, Cifuentes D, Giraldez AJ, Look AT, Epstein JA, Lawson ND, Wolfe SA. Development. 2011 Oct;138(20):4555-64. 10.1242/dev.066779 PubMed 21937602.
Backbone
  Vector backbone: pBlueScript II SK(+)
  Backbone size w/o insert (bp): 2877
  Vector type: Cloning vector
Growth in bacteria
  Bacterial resistance: Ampicillin, 100 μg/mL
  Growth temperature: 37°C
  Growth strain: DH5alpha
  Growth instructions: XL1Blue
  Copy number: High Copy
Gene/Insert
  Gene/Insert name: F3 GTA
  Insert size (bp): 276
  Cloning method: Restriction Enzyme; 5′ cloning site KpnI (not destroyed); 3′ cloning site XbalI (not destroyed)
  Sequencing primers: 5′ T7; 3′ T3
Terms and licenses: Academic/Nonprofit Terms; Industry Terms: Not Available to Industry
How to cite: pBS-F3-GTA was a gift from Nathan Lawson & Scot Wolfe (Addgene plasmid # 30744 ; http://n2t.net/addgene:30744 ; RRID:Addgene_30744)
