[The description below was written by a language model from this plasmid's Addgene catalogue record.]
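Description:
pBS-F3-GTA is a small bacterial cloning plasmid built on the pBluescript II SK(+) backbone (about 2.9 kb without insert). It is maintained at high copy number in standard E. coli cloning strains and selected with ampicillin. As a pBluescript derivative it would be expected to carry the usual features of that phagemid family, such as a pUC-type origin, an f1 origin and a polylinker flanked by T7 and T3 promoter/primer sites. No feature table is provided, however, so these elements are inferred from the backbone name rather than documented for this clone. The use of T7 and T3 as the sequencing primers fits an insert sitting in the polylinker.

The payload is a 276 bp fragment named "F3 GTA", cloned between KpnI and XbaI sites, both of which are retained so the fragment can be excised or transferred again. The record does not describe what the insert encodes. The name and the associated publication on modularly assembled zinc-finger nucleases in zebrafish suggest that it is an archive module for a zinc finger at position 3 of an array (F3) recognising the DNA triplet GTA, but this is an interpretation and is not stated in the record. No promoter for eukaryotic expression, tag, reporter or nuclease domain is listed. The plasmid is therefore best regarded as a storage and source clone, from which the module would be moved by restriction cloning and combined with other finger modules when building multi-finger arrays, not as an expression construct in its own right.
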