>Addgene plasmid #30744 | pBS-F3-GTA | depositor partial sequence | sequence record 14117 | Author sequence
GGTACCCGCCCATATGCTTGCCCTGTCGAGTCCTGCGATCGCCGCTTTTCTCGCTCGGATGAGCTTACCC
GCCATATCCGCATCCATACCGGTCAGAAGCCCTTCCAGTGTCGAATCTGTATGCGTAACTTCAGTCGTAG
TGACCACCTTACCACCCACATCCGCACCCACACAGGCGAGAAGCCTTTTGCATGCGACATCTGCGGCAGG
AAGTTCGCGCAGTCTGGTGCTCTGACCCGTCACACCAAGATCCACACGGGTGAGAAATAATCTAGA
