>Addgene plasmid #30744 | pBS-F3-GTA | addgene partial sequence | sequence record 36428 | T7 5'-TAATACGACTCACTATAGGG-3'
CTTGCCCTGTCGAGTCCTGCGATCGCCGCTTTTCTCGCTCGGATGAGCTTACCCGCCATATCCGCATCCA
TACCGGTCAGAAGCCCTTCCAGTGTCGAATCTGTATGCGTAACTTCAGTCGTAGTGACCACCTTACCACC
CACATCCGCACCCACACAGGCGAGAAGCCTTTTGCATGCGACATCTGCGGCAGGAAGTTCGCGCAGTCTG
GTGCTCTGACCCGTCACACCAAGATCCACACGGGTGAGAAATAATCTAGAGCGGCCGCCACCGCGGTGGA
GCTCCAGCTTTTGTTCCCTTTAGTGAGGGTTAATTGCGCGCTTGGCGTAATCATGGTCATAGCTGTTTCC
TGTGTGAAATTGTTATCCGCTCACAATTCCACACAACATACGAGCCGGAAGCATAAAGTGTAAAGCCTGG
GGTGCCTAATGAGTGAGCTAACTCACATTAATTGCGTTGCGCTCACTGCCCGCTTTCCAGTCGGGAAACC
TGTCGTGCCAGCTGCATTAATGAATCGGCCAACGCGCGGGGAGAGGCGGTTTGCGTATTGGGCGCTCTTC
CGCTTCCTCGCTCACTGACTCGCTGCGCTCGGTCGTTCGGCTGCGGCGAGCGGTATCAGCTCACTCAAAG
GCGGTAATACGGTTATCCACAGAATCAGGGGATAACGCAGGAAAGAACATGTGAGCAAAAGGCCAGCAAA
AGGCCAGGAACCGTAAAAAGGCCGCGTTGCTGGCGTTTTTCCATAGGCTCCGCCCCCTGACGAGCATCAC
AAAATCGACGCTCAA
