>Addgene plasmid #30744 | pBS-F3-GTA | addgene partial sequence | sequence record 37057 | lac_promoter
ATTTCACACAGGAAACAGCTATGACCATGATTACGCCAAGCGCGCAATTAACCCTCACTAAAGGGAACAA
AAGCTGGAGCTCCACCGCGGTGGCGGCCGCTCTAGATTATTTCTCACCCGTGTGGATCTTGGTGTGACGG
GTCAGAGCACCAGACTGCGCGAACTTCCTGCCGCAGATGTCGCATGCAAAAGGCTTCTCGCCTGTGTGGG
TGCGGATGTGGGTGGTAAGGTGGTCACTACGACTGAAGTTACGCATACAGATTCGACACTGGAAGGGCTT
CTGACCGGTATGGATGCGGATATGGCGGGTAAGCTCATCCGAGCGAGAAAAGCGGCGATCGCAGGACTCG
ACAGGGCAAGCATATGGGCGGGTACCCAATTCGCCCTATAGTGAGTCGTATTACGCGCGCTCACTGGCCG
TCGTTTTACAACGTCGTGACTGGGAAAACCCTGGCGTTACCCAACTTAATCGCCTTGCAGCACATCCCCC
TTTCGCCAGCTGGCGTAATAGCGAAGAGGCCCGCACCGATCGCCCTTCCCAACAGTTGCGCAGCCTGAAT
GGCGAATGGG
[124 nt withheld, positions 571-694]
CGCCGGCTTTCCCCGTCAAGCTCTAAATCGG
